Addgene plasmid #37370: pT7-EGFP-C1-HsNot1
Depositing lab: Elisa Izaurralde. Depositing organization: Max Planck Institute for Developmental Biology. Publication: GW182 proteins directly recruit cytoplasmic deadenylase complexes to miRNA targets. Braun JE, Huntzinger E, Fauser M, Izaurralde E. Mol Cell. 2011 Oct 7;44(1):120-33. 10.1016/j.molcel.2011.09.007 PubMed 21981923.
Backbone
  Vector backbone: pEGFP-C1
  Backbone manufacturer: Clontech
  Backbone size w/o insert (bp): 4755
  Total vector size (bp): 11871
  Modifications to backbone: T7-promoter upstream of the EGFP-gene
  Vector type: Mammalian Expression
  Selectable markers: Neomycin (select with G418)
Growth in bacteria
  Bacterial resistance: Kanamycin, 50 μg/mL
  Growth temperature: 37°C
  Growth strain: Top10
  Copy number: High Copy
Gene/Insert
  Gene/Insert name: HsNot1 (alt name: CNOT1)
  Species: H. sapiens (human)
  Insert size (bp): 7116
  GenBank ID: EF553522
  Entrez Gene: CNOT1 (a.k.a. AD-005, CDC39, HPE12, NOT1, NOT1H, VIBOS)
  Promoter: CMV
  Tag / fusion protein: EGFP (N terminal on backbone)
  Cloning method: Restriction Enzyme; 5′ cloning site XhoI (not destroyed); 3′ cloning site SacII (not destroyed)
  Sequencing primers: 5′ EGFP-C; 3′ SV40pA-R
Terms and licenses: Academic/Nonprofit Terms; Industry Terms: Not Available to Industry
How to cite: pT7-EGFP-C1-HsNot1 was a gift from Elisa Izaurralde (Addgene plasmid # 37370 ; http://n2t.net/addgene:37370 ; RRID:Addgene_37370)
