[The description below was written by a language model from this plasmid's Addgene catalogue record and pLannotate feature annotations shown in this document.]
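Description:
pT7-EGFP-C1-HsNot1 is an 11.9 kb mammalian expression plasmid built on the Clontech pEGFP-C1 backbone. It carries the full-length human CNOT1 (NOT1) coding sequence, about 7.1 kb, inserted between the XhoI and SacII sites of the multiple cloning site. The insert lies directly downstream of EGFP and, per the record, is expressed as a fusion with EGFP at the N-terminus. Transcription in mammalian cells is driven by the CMV immediate-early enhancer and promoter and terminated by the SV40 polyadenylation signal. The backbone was modified by placing a bacteriophage T7 promoter between the CMV promoter and the EGFP start, which in principle also allows the fusion to be transcribed by T7 RNA polymerase, for example in vitro. The short "HIV-1 LTR", "large T antigen" and "ble" fragments in the automated annotation are probably incidental matches to flanking backbone sequence rather than functional elements.

The plasmid is propagated in E. coli from a high-copy pUC-type origin. A single Tn5 aminoglycoside phosphotransferase gene provides both selections. It is expressed from a bacterial (bla-type) promoter for kanamycin resistance and from the SV40 early promoter, with an HSV TK poly(A) signal, for G418 selection in mammalian cells. An f1 origin is also present, which permits single-stranded DNA production.

CNOT1 is the scaffold subunit of the CCR4-NOT deadenylase complex, which is involved in bulk mRNA decay and miRNA-mediated repression. The associated publication concerns the recruitment of cytoplasmic deadenylase complexes to miRNA targets by GW182 proteins. This fits use of the GFP-tagged protein for expression in human cells, for example in localisation or GFP-based interaction assays, although the record does not specify particular applications.
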