Features (pLannotate 1.2.2; 17 found; start..end, strand, type, name):
     61..364     +  enhancer       CMV enhancer: human cytomegalovirus immediate early enhancer
    365..568     +  promoter       CMV promoter: human cytomegalovirus (CMV) immediate early promoter
    564..597     +  LTR            5' LTR (truncated) (fragment): truncated 5' long terminal repeat (LTR) from HIV-1
    613..631     +  promoter       T7 promoter: promoter for bacteriophage T7 RNA polymerase
    665..1381    +  CDS            EGFP: EGFP is a basic (constitutively fluorescent) green fluorescent protein published in 1996, derived from Aequorea victoria. It is reported to be a rapidly-maturing weak dimer with moderate acid sensitivity.
   1382..1402    +  misc_feature   MCS (fragment): multiple cloning site
   1403..8515    +  CDS            CNOT1: CNOT1_HUMAN - Also known as CDC39, KIAA1007, NOT1. Experimental evidence at protein level: Swiss-Prot protein existence level 1. Scaffolding component of the CCR4-NOT complex which is one of the major cellular mRNA deadenylases and is linked to various cellular processes including bulk mRNA degradation, miRNA-mediated repression, translational repression during translational initiation and general transcription regulation. Additional complex functions may be a consequence of its influence on mRNA expression. Its scaffolding function implies its interaction with the catalytic complex module and
   8519..8540    +  misc_feature   MCS (fragment): multiple cloning site
   8552..8636    +  CDS            large T antigen (fragment): large T antigen from SV40 (simian virus 40)
   8659..8780    +  polyA_signal   SV40 poly(A) signal: SV40 polyadenylation signal
   8814..9242    -  rep_origin     f1 ori (sequence partly withheld): f1 bacteriophage origin of replication; arrow indicates direction of (+) strand synthesis
   9269..9373    +  promoter       AmpR promoter: bla
   9375..9732    +  promoter       SV40 promoter: SV40 enhancer and early promoter
   9767..10561   +  CDS            NeoR/KanR: aminoglycoside phosphotransferase from Tn5; aph(3')-II (or nptII); confers resistance to neomycin, kanamycin, and G418 (Geneticin®)
  10582..10734   +  CDS            ble (fragment): BLE_KLEPN - Experimental evidence at protein level: Swiss-Prot protein existence level 1. Binding protein with a strong affinity to the bleomycin family of antibiotics. Binds to CL990; an antimitotic-antibiotic compound. From Klebsiella pneumoniae.
  10793..10840   +  polyA_signal   HSV TK poly(A) signal: herpes simplex virus thymidine kinase polyadenylation signal (Cole and Stacy, 1985)
  11169..11757   +  rep_origin     ori: high-copy-number ColE1/pMB1/pBR322/pUC origin of replication
>Addgene plasmid #37370 | pT7-EGFP-C1-HsNot1 | depositor full sequence | sequence record 47075 | pT7-EGFP-C1-HsNot1 sequence 11871 bps
TAGTTATTAATAGTAATCAATTACGGGGTCATTAGTTCATAGCCCATATATGGAGTTCCGCGTTACATAA
CTTACGGTAAATGGCCCGCCTGGCTGACCGCCCAACGACCCCCGCCCATTGACGTCAATAATGACGTATG
TTCCCATAGTAACGCCAATAGGGACTTTCCATTGACGTCAATGGGTGGAGTATTTACGGTAAACTGCCCA
CTTGGCAGTACATCAAGTGTATCATATGCCAAGTACGCCCCCTATTGACGTCAATGACGGTAAATGGCCC
GCCTGGCATTATGCCCAGTACATGACCTTATGGGACTTTCCTACTTGGCAGTACATCTACGTATTAGTCA
TCGCTATTACCATGGTGATGCGGTTTTGGCAGTACATCAATGGGCGTGGATAGCGGTTTGACTCACGGGG
ATTTCCAAGTCTCCACCCCATTGACGTCAATGGGAGTTTGTTTTGGCACCAAAATCAACGGGACTTTCCA
AAATGTCGTAACAACTCCGCCCCATTGACGCAAATGGGCGGTAGGCGTGTACGGTGGGAGGTCTATATAA
GCAGAGCTCTCTGGCTAACTAGAGAACCCACTGCTTACTGGCTTATCGAAATTAATACGACTCACTATAG
GGAGACCCAAGCTCTAGCGCTACCGGTCGCCACCATGGTGAGCAAGGGCGAGGAGCTGTTCACCGGGGTG
GTGCCCATCCTGGTCGAGCTGGACGGCGACGTAAACGGCCACAAGTTCAGCGTGTCCGGCGAGGGCGAGG
GCGATGCCACCTACGGCAAGCTGACCCTGAAGTTCATCTGCACCACCGGCAAGCTGCCCGTGCCCTGGCC
CACCCTCGTGACCACCCTGACCTACGGCGTGCAGTGCTTCAGCCGCTACCCCGACCACATGAAGCAGCAC
GACTTCTTCAAGTCCGCCATGCCCGAAGGCTACGTCCAGGAGCGCACCATCTTCTTCAAGGACGACGGCA
ACTACAAGACCCGCGCCGAGGTGAAGTTCGAGGGCGACACCCTGGTGAACCGCATCGAGCTGAAGGGCAT
CGACTTCAAGGAGGACGGCAACATCCTGGGGCACAAGCTGGAGTACAACTACAACAGCCACAACGTCTAT
ATCATGGCCGACAAGCAGAAGAACGGCATCAAGGTGAACTTCAAGATCCGCCACAACATCGAGGACGGCA
GCGTGCAGCTCGCCGACCACTACCAGCAGAACACCCCCATCGGCGACGGCCCCGTGCTGCTGCCCGACAA
CCACTACCTGAGCACCCAGTCCGCCCTGAGCAAAGACCCCAACGAGAAGCGCGATCACATGGTCCTGCTG
GAGTTCGTGACCGCCGCCGGGATCACTCTCGGCATGGACGAGCTGTACAAGTCCGGACTCAGATCTCGAG
CTATGAATCTTGACTCGCTCTCGCTGGCCTTGTCTCAAATCAGCTACCTGGTGGACAATTTAACCAAGAA
AAATTACCGAGCCAGCCAGCAGGAAATACAGCATATTGTGAATCGGCACGGTCCTGAGGCAGACAGGCAT
TTATTACGCTGCCTATTTTCGCATGTGGATTTCAGTGGCGATGGTAAAAGCAGTGGCAAAGATTTCCATC
AGACTCAGTTTCTGATTCAGGAGTGTGCGTTGCTGATTACAAAGCCAAATTTTATCTCGACGCTGTCCTA
TGCCATTGATAATCCATTGCACTATCAGAAGAGTTTAAAGCCTGCACCCCACTTATTTGCCCAGCTGAGT
AAAGTGCTCAAATTAAGCAAAGTACAAGAGGTAATTTTTGGCCTTGCCCTGTTGAATTCTTCCAGCTCAG
ATCTTAGAGGTTTCGCTGCCCAGTTTATCAAACAGAAGCTTCCAGATCTTCTGCGTTCTTACATTGACGC
AGACGTCAGTGGAAATCAAGAAGGTGGCTTCCAAGATATAGCAATAGAGGTCCTACACCTCCTCCTCTCC
CATCTCCTCTTTGGGCAGAAGGGAGCCTTTGGAGTTGGACAAGAACAGATAGACGCTTTTCTTAAGACGC
TGCGCAGAGATTTTCCCCAAGAACGCTGTCCCGTGGTGCTCGCACCACTTTTATACCCTGAAAAACGGGA
CATTCTAATGGACAGGATCCTGCCTGATTCCGGAGGGGTAGCTAAAACCATGATGGAGAGCTCTTTGGCT
GATTTCATGCAAGAAGTAGGCTATGGCTTTTGTGCAAGTATTGAAGAATGTCGCAATATAATCGTGCAGT
TTGGTGTTCGGGAGGTCACAGCTGCCCAGGTTGCAAGGGTTTTGGGAATGATGGCTCGAACTCATTCAGG
ATTAACAGATGGCATTCCATTACAGAGTATTTCTGCTCCGGGCAGTGGGATCTGGAGTGATGGGAAAGAT
AAAAGTGATGGAGCACAGGCACACACATGGAATGTAGAAGTCTTGATTGACGTTCTTAAAGAACTGAATC
CAAGTTTGAATTTCAAGGAAGTAACTTATGAACTGGACCATCCTGGATTTCAAATTCGTGACAGTAAAGG
ACTTCATAATGTGGTTTATGGCATTCAGAGGGGTTTGGGTATGGAAGTGTTCCCAGTAGACCTCATATAT
AGACCTTGGAAACATGCTGAAGGCCAGCTCTCCTTCATTCAACATTCCCTTATAAATCCAGAGATCTTCT
GTTTTGCTGACTATCCCTGTCATACTGTTGCCACTGATATTCTGAAAGCACCACCAGAGGATGACAATCG
AGAAATTGCCACATGGAAGAGCTTGGATTTGATTGAATCTCTGCTGAGGCTTGCAGAGGTTGGGCAGTAT
GAGCAAGTCAAACAGCTCTTCAGCTTCCCTATCAAACACTGTCCAGACATGCTGGTATTGGCCTTACTAC
AAATTAACACCTCTTGGCATACCTTGCGCCATGAACTTATCTCCACTCTGATGCCAATTTTCCTTGGAAA
CCATCCTAACTCAGCTATTATTTTGCACTATGCATGGCATGGGCAGGGACAGTCTCCCTCAATTCGCCAA
CTTATCATGCATGCAATGGCAGAATGGTACATGAGAGGGGAGCAGTATGATCAGGCCAAATTGTCTCGAA
TACTTGATGTGGCCCAGGACTTGAAGGCCTTGTCAATGCTGCTAAATGGTACTCCATTTGCCTTTGTTAT
TGACCTTGCTGCACTTGCTTCACGTCGTGAATACCTCAAACTTGATAAGTGGCTCACAGATAAAATTCGA
GAGCATGGGGAGCCTTTTATCCAGGCGTGTATGACTTTTTTAAAGAGACGGTGTCCTTCTATTTTGGGCG
GACTTGCCCCAGAAAAAGACCAGCCCAAAAGTGCTCAACTTCCTCCAGAAACTTTGGCGACAATGTTGGC
CTGTCTGCAAGCTTGTGCAGGGAGTGTTTCTCAGGAGCTATCAGAAACTATCCTCACCATGGTAGCCAAT
TGCAGTAATGTTATGAATAAGGCCAGACAACCACCACCTGGAGTTATGCCAAAAGGACGTCCTCCTAGTG
CTAGCAGCTTAGATGCCATTTCTCCTGTTCAGATTGACCCTCTTGCTGGAATGACATCTCTTAGTATAGG
TGGTTCAGCTGCCCCTCACACCCAGAGTATGCAGGGTTTTCCTCCAAATTTGGGTTCTGCATTCAGTACC
CCTCAGTCACCAGCAAAAGCATTTCCACCCCTTTCAACCCCCAATCAGACCACTGCATTCAGTGGTATTG
GAGGACTTTCATCACAGCTTCCAGTAGGTGGTCTTGGCACAGGCAGCCTGACTGGTATAGGAACTGGTGC
TCTTGGACTCCCTGCAGTGAATAACGACCCTTTTGTACAGAGGAAACTGGGCACCTCTGGACTGAATCAG
CCTACATTCCAGCAGACGGACTTGTCTCAGGTGTGGCCAGAGGCAAACCAGCACTTTAGTAAAGAGATAG
ATGATGAAGCAAACAGCTATTTCCAGCGAATATATAATCATCCACCACATCCAACCATGTCTGTTGATGA
GGTATTAGAAATGCTGCAGAGATTTAAAGACTCTACTATAAAGAGGGAACGAGAAGTATTTAACTGTATG
CTAAGGAACTTGTTTGAAGAATATCGTTTTTTTCCCCAGTATCCTGATAAAGAGTTACATATAACAGCCT
GCCTATTTGGTGGTATAATTGAGAAAGGACTGGTCACTTACATGGCACTAGGTCTGGCTCTACGATATGT
TCTTGAAGCCTTACGCAAGCCTTTTGGATCCAAAATGTATTATTTCGGGATTGCTGCACTAGATAGATTT
AAAAACAGATTGAAGGACTATCCCCAGTATTGTCAGCATTTGGCTTCTATCAGTCACTTTATGCAATTTC
CACATCATTTACAGGAGTATATTGAGTATGGACAGCAGTCTAGAGATCCTCCTGTGAAAATGCAAGGCTC
TATCACAACCCCTGGAAGTATTGCACTGGCTCAGGCCCAGGCTCAGGCCCAGGTTCCAGCAAAAGCTCCT
CTTGCTGGTCAAGTTAGCACTATGGTAACCACCTCAACAACTACCACTGTTGCTAAAACGGTTACGGTCA
CCAGGCCAACTGGAGTCAGCTTTAAGAAAGATGTGCCACCTTCTATTAATACTACAAATATAGATACGTT
GCTTGTGGCCACAGATCAAACTGAGAGAATTGTGGAGCCCCCAGAAAATATCCAGGAGAAAATTGCTTTT
ATTTTCAATAATCTCTCACAGTCAAATATGACACAAAAGGTTGAAGAGCTAAAGGAAACGGTGAAAGAAG
AATTTATGCCTTGGGTTTCACAGTATCTGGTTATGAAGAGAGTCAGTATTGAGCCAAACTTTCATAGCCT
GTATTCAAACTTCCTTGACACGCTGAAGAATCCTGAATTTAACAAGATGGTTCTGAATGAGACCTACAGA
AACATTAAAGTGCTCCTGACCTCTGATAAAGCTGCAGCCAATTTCTCAGATCGTTCTTTGCTGAAGAACT
TGGGACATTGGCTAGGAATGATCACATTAGCTAAAAACAAACCCATCTTACACACTGACTTGGATGTGAA
ATCATTGCTGCTAGAGGCTTATGTTAAAGGACAACAAGAATTGCTCTATGTAGTGCCCTTTGTTGCCAAA
GTCTTAGAATCTAGCATTCGTAGTGTGGTTTTTAGGCCACCAAACCCTTGGACAATGGCAATTATGAATG
TATTAGCTGAGCTACATCAGGAGCATGACTTAAAGTTAAACTTGAAGTTTGAAATCGAGGTTCTCTGCAA
GAACCTTGCATTAGACATCAATGAGCTAAAACCTGGAAACCTCCTAAAGGATAAAGATCGCCTGAAGAAT
TTAGATGAGCAACTCTCTGCTCCAAAGAAAGATGTCAAGCAGCCAGAAGAACTCCCTCCCATCACAACCA
CAACAACTTCTACTACACCAGCTACCAACACCACTTGTACAGCCACGGTTCCACCACAGCCACAGTACAG
CTACCACGACATCAATGTCTATTCCCTTGCGGGCTTGGCACCACACATTACTCTAAATCCAACAATTCCC
TTGTTTCAGGCCCATCCACAGTTGAAGCAGTGTGTGCGTCAGGCAATTGAACGGGCTGTCCAGGAGCTGG
TCCATCCTGTGGTGGATCGATCAATTAAGATTGCCATGACTACTTGTGAGCAAATAGTCAGGAAGGATTT
TGCCCTGGATTCGGAGGAATCTCGAATGCGAATAGCAGCTCATCACATGATGCGTAACTTGACAGCTGGA
ATGGCTATGATTACATGCAGGGAACCTTTGCTCATGAGCATATCTACCAACTTAAAAAACAGTTTTGCCT
CAGCCCTTCGTACTGCTTCCCCACAACAAAGAGAAATGATGGATCAGGCAGCTGCTCAATTAGCTCAGGA
CAATTGTGAGTTGGCTTGCTGTTTTATTCAGAAGACTGCAGTAGAAAAAGCAGGCCCTGAGATGGACAAG
AGATTAGCAACTGAATTTGAGCTGAGAAAACATGCTAGGCAAGAAGGACGCAGATACTGTGATCCTGTTG
TTTTAACATATCAAGCTGAACGGATGCCAGAGCAAATCAGGCTGAAAGTTGGTGGTGTGGACCCAAAGCA
GTTGGCTGTTTACGAAGAGTTTGCACGCAATGTTCCTGGCTTCTTACCTACAAATGACTTAAGTCAGCCC
ACGGGATTTTTAGCCCAGCCCATGAAGCAAGCTTGGGCAACAGATGATGTAGCTCAGATTTATGATAAGT
GTATTACAGAACTGGAGCAACATCTACATGCCATCCCACCAACTTTGGCCATGAACCCTCAAGCTCAGGC
TCTTCGAAGTCTCTTGGAGGTTGTAGTTTTATCTCGAAACTCTCGGGATGCCATAGCTGCTCTTGGATTG
CTCCAAAAGGCTGTAGAGGGCTTACTAGATGCCACAAGTGGTGCTGATGCTGACCTTCTGCTGCGCTACA
GGGAATGCCACCTCTTGGTCCTAAAAGCTCTGCAGGATGGCCGGGCATATGGGTCTCCATGGTGCAACAA
ACAGATCACAAGGTGCCTAATTGAATGTCGAGATGAATATAAATATAATGTGGAGGCTGTGGAGCTGCTA
ATTCGCAATCATTTGGTTAATATGCAGCAGTATGATCTTCACCTAGCGCAGTCAATGGAGAATGGCTTAA
ACTACATGGCTGTGGCATTTGCTATGCAGTTAGTAAAAATCCTGCTGGTGGATGAAAGGAGTGTTGCTCA
TGTTACTGAGGCAGATCTGTTCCACACCATTGAAACCCTCATGAGGATTAATGCTCATTCCAGAGGCAAT
GCTCCAGAAGGATTGCCCCAGCTGATGGAAGTAGTGCGATCCAACTATGAAGCAATGATTGATCGTGCTC
ATGGAGGCCCAAACTTTATGATGCATTCTGGGATCTCTCAAGCCTCAGAGTATGATGACCCTCCAGGCCT
GAGGGAGAAGGCAGAGTATCTTCTGAGGGAATGGGTGAATCTCTACCATTCAGCAGCAGCTGGCCGCGAC
AGTACCAAAGCTTTCTCTGCATTTGTTGGACAGATGCACCAGCAAGGAATACTGAAGACCGATGATCTCA
TAACAAGGTTCTTTCGTCTGTGTACTGAAATGTGTGTTGAAATCAGTTACCGTGCTCAGGCTGAGCAGCA
GCACAATCCTGCTGCCAATCCCACCATGATCCGAGCCAAGTGCTATCACAACCTGGATGCCTTTGTTCGA
CTCATTGCACTGCTCGTGAAACACTCAGGGGAGGCCACCAACACTGTCACAAAGATTAATCTGCTGAACA
AGGTCCTTGGTATAGTAGTGGGAGTTCTCCTTCAGGATCATGATGTTCGTCAGAGTGAATTTCAGCAACT
TCCCTACCATCGAATTTTTATCATGCTTCTCTTGGAACTCAATGCACCTGAGCATGTGTTGGAAACCATT
AATTTCCAGACACTTACAGCTTTCTGCAATACATTCCACATCTTGAGGCCTACCAAAGCTCCTGGCTTTG
TATATGCCTGGCTTGAACTGATTTCCCATCGGATATTTATTGCAAGAATGCTGGCACATACGCCACAGCA
GAAGGGGTGGCCTATGTATGCACAGCTACTGATTGATTTATTCAAATATTTAGCGCCTTTCCTTAGAAAT
GTGGAACTCACCAAACCTATGCAAATCCTCTACAAGGGCACTTTAAGAGTGCTGCTGGTTCTTTTGCATG
ATTTCCCAGAGTTCCTTTGTGATTACCATTATGGGTTCTGTGATGTGATCCCACCTAATTGTATCCAGTT
AAGAAATTTGATCCTGAGTGCCTTTCCAAGAAACATGAGGCTCCCCGACCCATTCACTCCTAATCTAAAG
GTGGACATGTTGAGTGAAATTAACATTGCTCCCCGGATTCTCACCAATTTCACTGGAGTAATGCCACCTC
AGTTCAAAAAGGATTTGGATTCCTATCTTAAAACTCGATCACCAGTCACTTTCCTGTCTGATCTGCGCAG
CAACCTACAGGTATCCAATGAACCTGGGAATCGCTACAACCTCCAGCTCATCAATGCACTGGTGCTCTAT
GTCGGGACTCAGGCCATTGCGCACATCCACAACAAGGGCAGCACACCTTCAATGAGCACCATCACTCACT
CAGCACACATGGATATCTTCCAGAATTTGGCTGTGGACTTGGACACTGAGGGTCGCTATCTCTTTTTGAA
TGCAATTGCAAATCAGCTCCGGTACCCAAATAGCCACACTCACTACTTCAGTTGCACCATGCTGTACCTT
TTTGCAGAGGCCAATACGGAAGCCATCCAAGAACAGATCACAAGAGTTCTCTTGGAACGGTTGATTGTAA
ATAGGCCACATCCTTGGGGTCTTCTTATTACCTTCATTGAGCTGATTAAAAACCCAGCGTTTAAGTTCTG
GAACCATGAATTTGTACACTGTGCCCCAGAAATCGAAAAGTTATTCCAGTCGGTCGCACAGTGCTGCATG
GGACAGAAGCAGGCCCAGCAAGTAATGGAAGGGACAGGTGCCAGTTAGCCGCGGGCCCGGGATCCACCGG
ATCTAGATAACTGATCATAATCAGCCATACCACATTTGTAGAGGTTTTACTTGCTTTAAAAAACCTCCCA
CACCTCCCCCTGAACCTGAAACATAAAATGAATGCAATTGTTGTTGTTAACTTGTTTATTGCAGCTTATA
ATGGTTACAAATAAAGCAATAGCATCACAAATTTCACAAATAAAGCATTTTTTTCACTGCATTCTAGTTG
TGGTTTGTCCAAACTCATCAATGTATCTTAACGCGTAAATTGTAAGCGTTAATATTTTGTTAAAATTCGC
GTTAAATTTTTGTTAAATCAGCTCATTTTTTAACCAATAGGCCGAAATCGGCAAAATCCCTTATAAATCA
AAAGAATAGACCGAGATAGGGT
[37 nt withheld, positions 8913-8949]
AAAGAACGTGGACTCCAACGTCAAAGG
[49 nt withheld, positions 8977-9025]
T
[91 nt withheld, positions 9027-9117]
G
[124 nt withheld, positions 9119-9242]
CAGGTGGCACTTTTCGGGGAAATGTGCGCGGAACCCCTATTTGTTTATTTTTCTAAATACATTCAAATAT
GTATCCGCTCATGAGACAATAACCCTGATAAATGCTTCAATAATATTGAAAAAGGAAGAGTCCTGAGGCG
GAAAGAACCAGCTGTGGAATGTGTGTCAGTTAGGGTGTGGAAAGTCCCCAGGCTCCCCAGCAGGCAGAAG
TATGCAAAGCATGCATCTCAATTAGTCAGCAACCAGGTGTGGAAAGTCCCCAGGCTCCCCAGCAGGCAGA
AGTATGCAAAGCATGCATCTCAATTAGTCAGCAACCATAGTCCCGCCCCTAACTCCGCCCATCCCGCCCC
TAACTCCGCCCAGTTCCGCCCATTCTCCGCCCCATGGCTGACTAATTTTTTTTATTTATGCAGAGGCCGA
GGCCGCCTCGGCCTCTGAGCTATTCCAGAAGTAGTGAGGAGGCTTTTTTGGAGGCCTAGGCTTTTGCAAA
GATCGATCAAGAGACAGGATGAGGATCGTTTCGCATGATTGAACAAGATGGATTGCACGCAGGTTCTCCG
GCCGCTTGGGTGGAGAGGCTATTCGGCTATGACTGGGCACAACAGACAATCGGCTGCTCTGATGCCGCCG
TGTTCCGGCTGTCAGCGCAGGGGCGCCCGGTTCTTTTTGTCAAGACCGACCTGTCCGGTGCCCTGAATGA
ACTGCAAGACGAGGCAGCGCGGCTATCGTGGCTGGCCACGACGGGCGTTCCTTGCGCAGCTGTGCTCGAC
GTTGTCACTGAAGCGGGAAGGGACTGGCTGCTATTGGGCGAAGTGCCGGGGCAGGATCTCCTGTCATCTC
ACCTTGCTCCTGCCGAGAAAGTATCCATCATGGCTGATGCAATGCGGCGGCTGCATACGCTTGATCCGGC
TACCTGCCCATTCGACCACCAAGCGAAACATCGCATCGAGCGAGCACGTACTCGGATGGAAGCCGGTCTT
GTCGATCAGGATGATCTGGACGAAGAGCATCAGGGGCTCGCGCCAGCCGAACTGTTCGCCAGGCTCAAGG
CGAGCATGCCCGACGGCGAGGATCTCGTCGTGACCCATGGCGATGCCTGCTTGCCGAATATCATGGTGGA
AAATGGCCGCTTTTCTGGATTCATCGACTGTGGCCGGCTGGGTGTGGCGGACCGCTATCAGGACATAGCG
TTGGCTACCCGTGATATTGCTGAAGAGCTTGGCGGCGAATGGGCTGACCGCTTCCTCGTGCTTTACGGTA
TCGCCGCTCCCGATTCGCAGCGCATCGCCTTCTATCGCCTTCTTGACGAGTTCTTCTGAGCGGGACTCTG
GGGTTCGAAATGACCGACCAAGCGACGCCCAACCTGCCATCACGAGATTTCGATTCCACCGCCGCCTTCT
ATGAAAGGTTGGGCTTCGGAATCGTTTTCCGGGACGCCGGCTGGATGATCCTCCAGCGCGGGGATCTCAT
GCTGGAGTTCTTCGCCCACCCTAGGGGGAGGCTAACTGAAACACGGAAGGAGACAATACCGGAAGGAACC
CGCGCTATGACGGCAATAAAAAGACAGAATAAAACGCACGGTGTTGGGTCGTTTGTTCATAAACGCGGGG
TTCGGTCCCAGGGCTGGCACTCTGTCGATACCCCACCGAGACCCCATTGGGGCCAATACGCCCGCGTTTC
TTCCTTTTCCCCACCCCACCCCCCAAGTTCGGGTGAAGGCCCAGGGCTCGCAGCCAACGTCGGGGCGGCA
GGCCCTGCCATAGCCTCAGGTTACTCATATATACTTTAGATTGATTTAAAACTTCATTTTTAATTTAAAA
GGATCTAGGTGAAGATCCTTTTTGATAATCTCATGACCAAAATCCCTTAACGTGAGTTTTCGTTCCACTG
AGCGTCAGACCCCGTAGAAAAGATCAAAGGATCTTCTTGAGATCCTTTTTTTCTGCGCGTAATCTGCTGC
TTGCAAACAAAAAAACCACCGCTACCAGCGGTGGTTTGTTTGCCGGATCAAGAGCTACCAACTCTTTTTC
CGAAGGTAACTGGCTTCAGCAGAGCGCAGATACCAAATACTGTCCTTCTAGTGTAGCCGTAGTTAGGCCA
CCACTTCAAGAACTCTGTAGCACCGCCTACATACCTCGCTCTGCTAATCCTGTTACCAGTGGCTGCTGCC
AGTGGCGATAAGTCGTGTCTTACCGGGTTGGACTCAAGACGATAGTTACCGGATAAGGCGCAGCGGTCGG
GCTGAACGGGGGGTTCGTGCACACAGCCCAGCTTGGAGCGAACGACCTACACCGAACTGAGATACCTACA
GCGTGAGCTATGAGAAAGCGCCACGCTTCCCGAAGGGAGAAAGGCGGACAGGTATCCGGTAAGCGGCAGG
GTCGGAACAGGAGAGCGCACGAGGGAGCTTCCAGGGGGAAACGCCTGGTATCTTTATAGTCCTGTCGGGT
TTCGCCACCTCTGACTTGAGCGTCGATTTTTGTGATGCTCGTCAGGGGGGCGGAGCCTATGGAAAAACGC
CAGCAACGCGGCCTTTTTACGGTTCCTGGCCTTTTGCTGGCCTTTTGCTCACATGTTCTTTCCTGCGTTA
TCCCCTGATTCTGTGGATAACCGTATTACCGCCATGCAT
