>Addgene plasmid #37370 | pT7-EGFP-C1-HsNot1 | addgene partial sequence | sequence record 51381 | EGFP-C 5'-CATGGTCCTGCTGGAGTTCGTG-3'
ACGAGCTGTACAAGTCCGGACTCAGATCTCGAGCTATGAATCTTGACTCGCTCTCGCTGGCCTTGTCTCA
AATCAGCTACCTGGTGGACAATTTAACCAAGAAAAATTACCGAGCCAGCCAGCAGGAAATACAGCATATT
GTGAATCGGCACGGTCCTGAGGCAGACAGGCATTTATTACGCTGCCTATTTTCGCATGTGGATTTCAGTG
GCGATGGTAAAAGCAGTGGCAAAGATTTCCATCAGACTCAGTTTCTGATTCAGGAGTGTGCGTTGCTGAT
TACAAAGCCAAATTTTATCTCGACGCTGTCCTATGCCATTGATAATCCATTGCACTATCAGAAGAGTTTA
AAGCCTGCACCCCACTTATTTGCCCAGCTGAGTAAAGTGCTCAAATTAAGCAAAGTACAAGAGGTAATTT
TTGGCCTTGCCCTGTTGAATTCTTCCAGCTCAGATCTTAGAGGTTTCGCTGCCCAGTTTATCAAACAGAA
GCTTCCAGATCTTCTGCGTTCTTACATTGACGCAGACGTCAGTGGAAATCAAGAAGGTGGCTTCCAAGAT
ATAGCAATAGAGGTCCTACACCTCCTCCTCTCCCATCTCCTCTTTGGGCAGAAGGGAGCCTTTGGAGTTG
GACAAGAACAGATAGACGCTTTTCTTAAGACGCTGCGCAGAGATTTTCCCCAAGAACGCTGTCCCGTGGT
GCTCGCACCACTTTTATACCCTGAAAAACGGGACATTCTAATGGACAGGATCCTGCCTGATTCCGGAGGG
GTAGCTAAAACCATGATGGAGAGCTC
